>Addgene plasmid #1455 | pPD79_44 | depositor full sequence | sequence record 66 | Author sequence
GCGGATAACAATTTCACACAGGAAACAGCTATGACCATGATTACGCCAAGCGCGCAATTAACCCTCACTA
AAGGGAACAAAAGCTGGGTACCGGTAGAAAAAATGAGTAAAGGAGAAGAACTTTTCACTGGAGTTGTCCC
AATTCTTGTTGAATTAGATGGTGATGTTAATGGGCACAAATTTTCTGTCAGTGGAGAGGGTGAAGGTGAT
GCAACATACGGAAAACTTACCCTTAAATTTATTTGCACTACTGGAAAACTACCTGTTCCATGGCCAACAC
TTGTCACTACTTTCTCTTATGGTGTTCAATGCTTTTCAAGATACCCAGATCATATGAAACGGCATGACTT
TTTCAAGAGTGCCATGCCCGAAGGTTATGTACAGGAAAGAACTATATTTTTCAAAGATGACGGGAACTAC
AAGACACGTGCTGAAGTCAAGTTTGAAGGTGATACCCTTGTTAATAGAATCGAGTTAAAAGGTATTGATT
TTAAAGAAGATGGAAACATTCTTGGACACAAATTGGAATACAACTATAACTCACACAATGTATACATCAT
GGCAGACAAACAAAAGAATGGAATCAAAGTTAACTTCAAAATTAGACACAACATTGAAGATGGAAGCGTT
CAACTAGCAGACCATTATCAACAAAATACTCCAATTGGCGATGGCCCTGTCCTTTTACCAGACAACCATT
ACCTGTCCACACAATCTGCCCTTTCGAAAGATCCCAACGAAAAGAGAGACCACATGGTCCTTCTTGAGTT
TGTAACAGCTGCTGGGATTACACATGGCATGGATGAACTATACAAATGCCCGGGGGATCCACTAGTTCTA
GAGCGGCCGCCACCGCGGTGGAGCTCCAATTCGCCCTATAGTGAGTCGTATTACGCGCGCTCACTGGCCG
TCGTTTTACAACGTCGTGACTGGGAAAACCCTGGCGTTACCCAACTTAATCGCCTTGCAGCACATCCCCC
TTTCGCCAGCTGGCGTAATAGCGAAGAGGCCCGCACCGATCGCCCTTCCCAACAGTTGCGCAGCCTGAAT
GGCGAATGGG
[124 nt withheld, positions 1061-1184]
C
[91 nt withheld, positions 1186-1276]
A
[49 nt withheld, positions 1278-1326]
CCTTTGACGTTGGAGTCCACGTTCTTT
[37 nt withheld, positions 1354-1390]
ACCCTATCTCGGTCTATTCTTTTGATTTATAAGGGATTTTGCCGATTTCGGCCTATTGGTTAAAAAATGA
GCTGATTTAACAAAAATTTAACGCGAATTTTAACAAAATATTAACGCTTACAATTTAGGTGGCACTTTTC
GGGGAAATGTGCGCGGAACCCCTATTTGTTTATTTTTCTAAATACATTCAAATATGTATCCGCTCATGAG
ACAATAACCCTGATAAATGCTTCAATAATATTGAAAAAGGAAGAGTATGAGTATTCAACATTTCCGTGTC
GCCCTTATTCCCTTTTTTGCGGCATTTTGCCTTCCTGTTTTTGCTCACCCAGAAACGCTGGTGAAAGTAA
AAGATGCTGAAGATCAGTTGGGTGCACGAGTGGGTTACATCGAACTGGATCTCAACAGCGGTAAGATCCT
TGAGAGTTTTCGCCCCGAAGAACGTTTTCCAATGATGAGCACTTTTAAAGTTCTGCTATGTGGCGCGGTA
TTATCCCGTATTGACGCCGGGCAAGAGCAACTCGGTCGCCGCATACACTATTCTCAGAATGACTTGGTTG
AGTACTCACCAGTCACAGAAAAGCATCTTACGGATGGCATGACAGTAAGAGAATTATGCAGTGCTGCCAT
AACCATGAGTGATAACACTGCGGCCAACTTACTTCTGACAACGATCGGAGGACCGAAGGAGCTAACCGCT
TTTTTGCACAACATGGGGGATCATGTAACTCGCCTTGATCGTTGGGAACCGGAGCTGAATGAAGCCATAC
CAAACGACGAGCGTGACACCACGATGCCTGTAGCAATGGCAACAACGTTGCGCAAACTATTAACTGGCGA
ACTACTTACTCTAGCTTCCCGGCAACAATTAATAGACTGGATGGAGGCGGATAAAGTTGCAGGACCACTT
CTGCGCTCGGCCCTTCCGGCTGGCTGGTTTATTGCTGATAAATCTGGAGCCGGTGAGCGTGGGTCTCGCG
GTATCATTGCAGCACTGGGGCCAGATGGTAAGCCCTCCCGTATCGTAGTTATCTACACGACGGGGAGTCA
GGCAACTATGGATGAACGAAATAGACAGATCGCTGAGATAGGTGCCTCACTGATTAAGCATTGGTAACTG
TCAGACCAAGTTTACTCATATATACTTTAGATTGATTTAAAACTTCATTTTTAATTTAAAAGGATCTAGG
TGAAGATCCTTTTTGATAATCTCATGACCAAAATCCCTTAACGTGAGTTTTCGTTCCACTGAGCGTCAGA
CCCCGTAGAAAAGATCAAAGGATCTTCTTGAGATCCTTTTTTTCTGCGCGTAATCTGCTGCTTGCAAACA
AAAAAACCACCGCTACCAGCGGTGGTTTGTTTGCCGGATCAAGAGCTACCAACTCTTTTTCCGAAGGTAA
CTGGCTTCAGCAGAGCGCAGATACCAAATACTGTCCTTCTAGTGTAGCCGTAGTTAGGCCACCACTTCAA
GAACTCTGTAGCACCGCCTACATACCTCGCTCTGCTAATCCTGTTACCAGTGGCTGCTGCCAGTGGCGAT
AAGTCGTGTCTTACCGGGTTGGACTCAAGACGATAGTTACCGGATAAGGCGCAGCGGTCGGGCTGAACGG
GGGGTTCGTGCACACAGCCCAGCTTGGAGCGAACGACCTACACCGAACTGAGATACCTACAGCGTGAGCT
ATGAGAAAGCGCCACGCTTCCCGAAGGGAGAAAGGCGGACAGGTATCCGGTAAGCGGCAGGGTCGGAACA
GGAGAGCGCACGAGGGAGCTTCCAGGGGGAAACGCCTGGTATCTTTATAGTCCTGTCGGGTTTCGCCACC
TCTGACTTGAGCGTCGATTTTTGTGATGCTCGTCAGGGGGGCGGAGCCTATGGAAAAACGCCAGCAACGC
GGCCTTTTTACGGTTCCTGGCCTTTTGCTGGCCTTTTGCTCACATGTTCTTTCCTGCGTTATCCCCTGAT
TCTGTGGATAACCGTATTACCGCCTTTGAGTGAGCTGATACCGCTCGCCGCAGCCGAACGACCGAGCGCA
GCGAGTCAGTGAGCGAGGAAGCGGAAGAGCGCCCAATACGCAAACCGCCTCTCCCCGCGCGTTGGCCGAT
TCATTAATGCAGCTGGCACGACAGGTTTCCCGACTGGAAAGCGGGCAGTGAGCGCAACGCAATTAATGTG
AGTTAGCTCACTCATTAGGCACCCCAGGCTTTACACTTTATGCTTCCGGCTCGTATGTTGTGTGGAATTG
TGA
Features (pLannotate 1.2.2; 13 found; start..end, strand, type, name):
     56..74      +  promoter       T3 promoter: promoter for bacteriophage T3 RNA polymerase
    103..816     +  CDS            Q80R: Q80R is a fluorescent protein, derived from Aequorea victoria.
    818..866     -  misc_feature   MCS (fragment): pBluescript multiple cloning site
    875..893     -  promoter       T7 promoter: promoter for bacteriophage T7 RNA polymerase
    901..1056    +  CDS            lacZα (fragment): LacZα fragment of β-galactosidase; lacZ fragment
   1061..1489    +  rep_origin     f1 ori (sequence partly withheld): f1 bacteriophage origin of replication; arrow indicates direction of (+) strand synthesis
   1542..1646    +  promoter       AmpR promoter: bla
   1647..2507    +  CDS            AmpR: β-lactamase; bla; confers resistance to ampicillin, carbenicillin, and related antibiotics
   2678..3266    +  rep_origin     ori: high-copy-number ColE1/pMB1/pBR322/pUC origin of replication
   3449..3541    +  CDS            lacI (fragment): lac repressor; lacI; The lac repressor binds to the lac operator to inhibit transcription in E. coli. This inhibition can be relieved by adding lactose or isopropyl-β-D-thiogalactopyranoside (IPTG).
   3554..3575    +  protein_bind   CAP binding site: CAP binding activates transcription in the presence of cAMP. E. coli catabolite activator protein
   3590..3620    +  promoter       lac promoter: promoter for the E. coli lac operon
   3628..11      +  protein_bind   lac operator (across the origin): The lac repressor binds to the lac operator to inhibit transcription in E. coli. This inhibition can be relieved by adding lactose or isopropyl-β-D-thiogalactopyranoside (IPTG). lac repressor encoded by lacI
