[The description below was written by a language model from this plasmid's Addgene catalogue record and pLannotate feature annotations shown in this document.]
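Description:
pPD79_44 is a small (3,633 bp) plasmid from the 1995 Fire Lab vector kit, catalogued as a worm expression vector and as an empty backbone with no insert. The record gives the backbone as unknown, but the annotated features resemble a pBluescript-type phagemid: a high-copy ColE1/pUC origin for replication in E. coli, the bla gene with its own promoter for ampicillin selection, an f1 origin that permits single-stranded DNA production with helper phage, and the lac promoter, CAP binding site and lac operator alongside fragments of lacI and lacZα.

The central element is a GFP coding sequence of about 714 bp derived from Aequorea victoria. The depositor's tag list describes it as gfpN, gfpS65S and gfpC, which suggests that residue 65 remains the wild-type serine rather than a brightened variant. The annotation software matched the sequence to a GFP entry named Q80R. The coding region sits between a T3 promoter upstream and an oppositely oriented T7 promoter downstream, with a fragment of the pBluescript multiple cloning site between the end of GFP and the T7 promoter. This layout would allow in vitro transcription of either strand with the phage polymerases.

No C. elegans promoter, 3' UTR or other nematode regulatory element appears in the feature table, so the plasmid does not seem able to drive GFP expression in worms by itself. It most plausibly serves as a source of the GFP cassette for building reporter or fusion constructs by restriction cloning, although the record does not state a specific purpose beyond pointing to the kit documentation.
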