Addgene plasmid #1455: pPD79_44
Purpose: (Empty Backbone)
Depositing lab: Andrew Fire. Depositing organization: Carnegie Institution for Science.
Backbone
  Vector backbone: Unknown
  Backbone size (bp): 3633
  Vector type: Worm Expression
Growth in bacteria
  Bacterial resistance: Ampicillin, 100 μg/mL
  Growth temperature: 37°C
  Growth strain: DH5alpha
  Copy number: Unknown
Gene/Insert
  Gene/Insert name: None
  Tag / fusion protein: T3p, gfpN, gfpS65S, gfpC, T7p, lacZN, OriF1>>, OriF1<<
  Cloning method: Restriction Enzyme
Terms and licenses: Academic/Nonprofit Terms; Industry Terms: Not Available to Industry
Depositor comments: See Fire Lab Vector Kit Documentation 1995. Fire Lab Miniprep Number pPD79.44, Ligation number NONE.
How to cite: pPD79_44 was a gift from Andrew Fire (Addgene plasmid # 1455 ; http://n2t.net/addgene:1455 ; RRID:Addgene_1455)
