>Addgene plasmid #1455 | pPD79_44 | addgene partial sequence | sequence record 16595 | 1455_m13reverse
GGGNCAAAGCTGGGTACCGGTAGAAAAAATGAGTAAAGGAGAAGAACTTTTCACTGGAGTTGTCCCAATT
CTTGTTGAATTAGATGGTGATGTTAATGGGCACAAATTTTCTGTCAGTGGAGAGGGTGAAGGTGATGCAA
CATACGGAAAACTTACCCTTAAATTTATTTGCACTACTGGAAAACTACCTGTTCCATGGCCAACACTTGT
CACTACTTTCTCTTATGGTGTTCAATGCTTTTCAAGATACCCAGATCATATGAAACGGCATGACTTTTTC
AAGAGTGCCATGCCCGAAGGTTATGTACAGGAAAGAACTATATTTTTCAAAGATGACGGGAACTACAAGA
CACGTGCTGAAGTCAAGTTTGAAGGTGATACCCTTGTTAATAGAATCGAGTTAAAAGGTATTGATTTTAA
AGAAGATGGAAACATTCTTGGACACAAATTGGAATACAACTATAACTCACACAATGTATACATCATGGCA
GACAAACAAAAGAATGGAATCAAAGTTAACTTCAAAATTAGACACAACATTGAAGATGGAAGCGTTCAAC
TAGCAGACCATTATCAACAAAATACTCCAATTGGCGATGGCCCTGTCCTTTTACCAGACAACCATTACCT
GTCCACACAATCTGCCCTTTCGAAAGATCCCAACGAAAAGAGAGACCACATGGTCCTTCTTGAGTTTGTA
ACAGCTGCTGGGATTACACATGGCATGGATGAACTATACAAATGCCCGGGGGATCCACTAGTTCTAGAGC
GGCCGCCACCGCGGTGGAGCTCCAATTCGCCCTATAGTGAGTCGTATTACGCGCGCTCACTGGCCGTCGT
TTTACAACGTCGTGACTGGGAAAACCCCTGGCGTTACCCAACTTAATCGCCTTGCAGCACATCCCCCTTT
CGCCAGCTGGCGTAATAGCGAAGAGGCCCGCACCGATCGCCCTTCCCAACAGTTGCGCAGCCTGAATGGC
GAATGGGACNCGCCCTGTAGCGGCNCATTANGCGCGGCGGGGGGGGTGGTTACCCGCAGCGTGACCGCTT
ACCNTGGCNGGNGCCNANCNGCCCGCCCCTTNCCTTTTCTTCCCTTCCTTTCNCNCCCGNTCNCCGGGNT
TNCCCGGCAGGCNCTAAATCGGGGGCTCCTTTAGGGNTTCCNATTAGGGCTTNCCNGCCCNCCACCCCAA
AACCTGATAGGGGNGGGTCCNTANGGNCCNCCCCCCGAAAACNGNTTTCCCCCCTTGAGGGGNACCCCNT
TNTTAANGGGGACCTNTCCAAGGGAAACCCCCCCCTTCCGNTTTTTTTNTTTAAAGNATTGCNTNCCCCC
TTGGAAAAGGGGTTTANAANTCCGATTNAAAANTCCCCTTTGGGGCCTNCGGGAGGCCCCCTTT
